>Addgene plasmid #143613 | TFORF2770 | addgene full sequence | sequence record 462949 | Addgene NGS Result
TTAATGTAGTCTTATGCAATACTCTTGTAGTCTTGCAACATGGTAACGATGAGTTAGCAACATGCCTTAC
AAGGAGAGAAAAAGCACCGTGCATGCCGATTGGTGGAAGTAAGGTGGTACGATCGTGCCTTATTAGGAAG
GCAACAGACGGGTCTGACATGGATTGGACGAACCACTGAATTGCCGCATTGCAGAGATATTGTATTTAAG
TGCCTAGCTCGATACATAAACGGGTCTCTCTGGTTAGACCAGATCTGAGCCTGGGAGCTCTCTGGCTAAC
TAGGGAACCCACTGCTTAAGCCTCAATAAAGCTTGCCTTGAGTGCTTCAAGTAGTGTGTGCCCGTCTGTT
GTGTGACTCTGGTAACTAGAGATCCCTCAGACCCTTTTAGTCAGTGTGGAAAATCTCTAGCAGTGGCGCC
CGAACAGGGACTTGAAAGCGAAAGGGAAACCAGAGGAGCTCTCTCGACGCAGGACTCGGCTTGCTGAAGC
GCGCACGGCAAGAGGCGAGGGGCGGCGACTGGTGAGTACGCCAAAAATTTTGACTAGCGGAGGCTAGAAG
GAGAGAGATGGGTGCGAGAGCGTCAGTATTAAGCGGGGGAGAATTAGATCGCGATGGGAAAAAATTCGGT
TAAGGCCAGGGGGAAAGAAAAAATATAAATTAAAACATATAGTATGGGCAAGCAGGGAGCTAGAACGATT
CGCAGTTAATCCTGGCCTGTTAGAAACATCAGAAGGCTGTAGACAAATACTGGGACAGCTACAACCATCC
CTTCAGACAGGATCAGAAGAACTTAGATCATTATATAATACAGTAGCAACCCTCTATTGTGTGCATCAAA
GGATAGAGATAAAAGACACCAAGGAAGCTTTAGACAAGATAGAGGAAGAGCAAAACAAAAGTAAGACCAC
CGCACAGCAAGCGGCCGCTGATCTTCAGACCTGGAGGAGGAGATATGAGGGACAATTGGAGAAGTGAATT
ATATAAATATAAAGTAGTAAAAATTGAACCATTAGGAGTAGCACCCACCAAGGCAAAGAGAAGAGTGGTG
CAGAGAGAAAAAAGAGCAGTGGGAATAGGAGCTTTGTTCCTTGGGTTCTTGGGAGCAGCAGGAAGCACTA
TGGGCGCAGCGTCAATGACGCTGACGGTACAGGCCAGACAATTATTGTCTGGTATAGTGCAGCAGCAGAA
CAATTTGCTGAGGGCTATTGAGGCGCAACAGCATCTGTTGCAACTCACAGTCTGGGGCATCAAGCAGCTC
CAGGCAAGAATCCTGGCTGTGGAAAGATACCTAAAGGATCAACAGCTCCTGGGGATTTGGGGTTGCTCTG
GAAAACTCATTTGCACCACTGCTGTGCCTTGGAATGCTAGTTGGAGTAATAAATCTCTGGAACAGATTTG
GAATCACACGACCTGGATGGAGTGGGACAGAGAAATTAACAATTACACAAGCTTAATACACTCCTTAATT
GAAGAATCGCAAAACCAGCAAGAAAAGAATGAACAAGAATTATTGGAATTAGATAAATGGGCAAGTTTGT
GGAATTGGTTTAACATAACAAATTGGCTGTGGTATATAAAATTATTCATAATGATAGTAGGAGGCTTGGT
AGGTTTAAGAATAGTTTTTGCTGTACTTTCTATAGTGAATAGAGTTAGGCAGGGATATTCACCATTATCG
TTTCAGACCCACCTCCCAACCCCGAGGGGACCCATGCATTGCATCTCAATTAGTCAGCAACCAGGTGTGG
AAAGTCCCCAGGCTCCCCAGCAGGCAGAAGTATGCAAAGCATGCGTCTCAATTAGTCAGCAACCATAGTC
CCGCCCCTAACTCCGCCCATCCCGCCCCTAACTCCGCCCAGTTCCGCCCATTCTCCGCCCCATGGCTGAC
TAATTTTTTTTATTTATGCAGAGGCCGAGGCCGCCTCGGCCTCTGAGCTATTCCAGAAGTAGTGAGGAGG
CTTTTTTGGAGGCCTAGGCTTTTGCAAAAAGCTTTCTAGAGGTACCACCGGAGCTTACCATGACCGAGTA
CAAGCCCACGGTGCGCCTCGCCACCCGCGACGACGTCCCCAGGGCCGTACGCACCCTCGCCGCCGCGTTC
GCCGACTACCCCGCCACGCGCCACACCGTCGATCCGGACCGCCACATCGAGCGGGTCACCGAGCTGCAAG
AACTCTTCCTCACGCGCGTCGGGCTCGACATCGGCAAGGTGTGGGTCGCGGACGACGGCGCCGCCGTGGC
GGTCTGGACCACGCCGGAGAGCGTCGAAGCGGGGGCGGTGTTCGCCGAGATCGGCCCGCGCATGGCCGAG
TTGAGCGGTTCCCGGCTGGCCGCGCAGCAACAGATGGAAGGCCTCCTGGCGCCGCACCGGCCCAAGGAGC
CCGCGTGGTTCCTGGCCACCGTCGGCGTCTCGCCCGACCACCAGGGCAAGGGTCTGGGCAGCGCCGTCGT
GCTCCCCGGAGTGGAGGCGGCCGAGCGCGCCGGGGTGCCCGCCTTCCTGGAGACCTCCGCGCCCCGCAAC
CTCCCCTTCTACGAGCGGCTCGGCTTCACCGTCACCGCCGACGTCGAGGTGCCCGAAGGACCGCGCACCT
GGTGCATGACCCGCAAGCCCGGTGCCAGTTAACGAATTCTAGATCTTGAGACAAATGGCAGTATTCATCC
ACAATTTTAAAAGAAAAGGGGGGATTGGGGGGTACAGTGCAGGGGAAAGAATAGTAGACATAATAGCAAC
AGACATACAAACTAAAGAATTACAAAAACAAATTACAAAAATTCAAAATTTTCGGGTTTATTACAGGGAC
AGCAGAGATCCACTTTGGCGCCGGCTCGAGGCCTGCAGGTGCAAAGATGGATAAAGTTTTAAACAGAGAG
GAATCTTTGCAGCTAATGGACCTTCTAGGTCTTGAAAGGAGTGGGAATTGGCTCCGGTGCCCGTCAGTGG
GCAGAGCGCACATCGCCCACAGTCCCCGAGAAGTTGGGGGGAGGGGTCGGCAATTGAACCGGTGCCTAGA
GAAGGTGGCGCGGGGTAAACTGGGAAAGTGATGTCGTGTACTGGCTCCGCCTTTTTCCCGAGGGTGGGGG
AGAACCGTATATAAGTGCAGTAGTCGCCGTGAACGTTCTTTTTCGCAACGGGTTTGCCGCCAGAACACAG
GTAAGTGCCGTGTGTGGTTCCCGCGGGCCTGGCCTCTTTACGGGTTATGGCCCTTGCGTGCCTTGAATTA
CTTCCACCTGGCTGCAGTACGTGATTCTTGATCCCGAGCTTCGGGTTGGAAGTGGGTGGGAGAGTTCGAG
GCCTTGCGCTTAAGGAGCCCCTTCGCCTCGTGCTTGAGTTGAGGCCTGGCCTGGGCGCTGGGGCCGCCGC
GTGCGAATCTGGTGGCACCTTCGCGCCTGTCTCGCTGCTTTCGATAAGTCTCTAGCCATTTAAAATTTTT
GATGACCTGCTGCGACGCTTTTTTTCTGGCAAGATAGTCTTGTAAATGCGGGCCAAGATCTGCACACTGG
TATTTCGGTTTTTGGGGCCGCGGGCGGCGACGGGGCCCGTGCGTCCCAGCGCACATGTTCGGCGAGGCGG
GGCCTGCGAGCGCGGCCACCGAGAATCGGACGGGGGTAGTCTCAAGCTGGCCGGCCTGCTCTGGTGCCTG
GCCTCGCGCCGCCGTGTATCGCCCCGCCCTGGGCGGCAAGGCTGGCCCGGTCGGCACCAGTTGCGTGAGC
GGAAAGATGGCCGCTTCCCGGCCCTGCTGCAGGGAGCTCAAAATGGAGGACGCGGCGCTCGGGAGAGCGG
GCGGGTGAGTCACCCACACAAAGGAAAAGGGCCTTTCCGTCCTCAGCCGTCGCTTCATGTGACTCCACGG
AGTACCGGGCGCCGTCCAGGCACCTCGATTAGTTCTCGAGCTTTTGGAGTACGTCGTCTTTAGGTTGGGG
GGAGGGGTTTTATGCGATGGAGTTTCCCCACACTGAGTGGGTGGAGACTGAAGTTAGGCCAGCTTGGCAC
TTGATGTAATTCTCCTTGGAATTTGCCCTTTTTGAGTTTGGATCTTGGTTCATTCTCAAGCCTCAGACAG
TGGTTCAAAGTTTTTTTCTTCCATTTCAGGTGTCGTGAGGCTAGCACCGCCACCATGGAACCGGGGTGTG
ACGAGTTCCTGCCGCCACCGGAGTGCCCGGTTTTTGAGCCTAGCTGGGCTGAATTCCAAGACCCGCTTGG
CTACATTGCGAAAATAAGGCCCATAGCAGAGAAGTCTGGCATCTGCAAAATCCGCCCACCCGCGGATTGG
CAGCCTCCTTTTGCAGTAGAAGTTGACAATTTCAGATTTACTCCTCGCGTCCAAAGGCTAAATGAACTGG
AGGCCCAAACTAGAGTGAAATTGAACTATTTGGATCAGATTGCAAAATTCTGGGAAATTCAAGGCTCCTC
TTTAAAGATTCCCAATGTGGAGCGGAAGATCTTGGACCTCTACAGCCTTAGTAAGATTGTGATTGAGGAA
GGTGGCTATGAAGCCATCTGCAAGGATCGTCGGTGGGCTCGAGTTGCCCAGCGTCTCCACTACCCACCAG
GCAAAAACATTGGCTCCCTGCTACGATCACATTACGAACGCATTATTTACCCCTATGAAATGTTTCAGTC
TGGAGCCAACCATGTGCAATGTAACACACACCCGTTTGACAATGAGGTAAAAGATAAGGAATACAAGCCC
CACAGCATCCCCCTTAGACAGTCTGTGCAGCCTTCAAAGTTCAGCAGCTACAGTCGACGGGCAAAAAGGC
TACAGCCTGATCCAGAGCCTACAGAGGAGGACATTGAGAAGCATCCAGAGCTAAAGAAGTTACAGATATA
TGGGCCAGGTCCCAAAATGATGGGCTTGGGCCTTATGGCTAAGGATAAGGATAAGACTGTGCATAAGAAA
GTCACATGCCCCCCAACTGTTACGGTGAAGGATGAGCAAAGTGGAGGTGGGAACGTGTCATCAACATTGC
TCAAGCAGCACTTGAGCCTAGAGCCCTGCACTAAGACAACCATGCAACTTCGAAAGAATCACAGCAGTGC
CCAGTTTATTGACTCATATATTTGCCAAGTATGCTCCCGTGGGGATGAAGATGATAAGCTTCTTTTCTGT
GATGGCTGTGATGACAATTACCACATCTTCTGCTTGTTACCACCCCTTCCTGAAATCCCCAGAGGCATCT
GGAGGTGCCCAAAATGTATCTTGGCGGAGTGTAAACAGCCTCCTGAAGCTTTTGGATTTGAACAGGCTAC
CCAGGAGTACAGTTTGCAGAGTTTTGGTGAAATGGCTGATTCCTTCAAGTCCGACTACTTCAACATGCCT
GTACATATGGTGCCTACAGAACTTGTAGAGAAGGAATTCTGGAGGCTGGTGAGCAGCATTGAGGAAGACG
TGACAGTTGAATATGGAGCTGATATTCATTCCAAAGAATTTGGCAGTGGCTTTCCTGTCAGCAATAGCAA
ACAAAACTTATCTCCTGAGGAGAAGGAGTATGCGACCAGTGGTTGGAACCTGAATGTGATGCCAGTGCTA
GATCAGTCTGTTCTCTGTCACATCAATGCAGACATCTCAGGCATGAAGGTGCCCTGGCTGTACGTGGGCA
TGGTTTTCTCAGCATTTTGTTGGCATATTGAGGATCACTGGAGTTACTCTATTAACTATCTGCATTGGGG
TGAGCCGAAGACCTGGTATGGTGTACCCTCCCTGGCAGCAGAGCATTTGGAGGAGGTGATGAAGATGCTG
ACACCTGAGCTGTTTGATAGCCAGCCTGATCTCCTACACCAGCTTGTCACTCTCATGAATCCCAACACTT
TGATGTCCCATGGTGTGCCAGTTGTCCGCACAAACCAGTGTGCAGGGGAGTTTGTCATCACTTTTCCTCG
TGCTTACCACAGTGGTTTTAACCAAGGCTACAATTTTGCTGAAGCTGTCAACTTTTGTACTGCTGACTGG
CTACCTGCTGGACGCCAGTGCATTGAACACTACCGCCGGCTCCGGCGCTATTGTGTCTTCTCCCACGAGG
AGCTCATCTGCAAGATGGCTGCCTTCCCAGAGACGTTGGATCTCAATCTAGCAGTAGCTGTGCACAAGGA
GATGTTCATTATGGTTCAGGAGGAGCGACGTCTACGAAAGGCCCTTTTGGAGAAGGGCGTCACGGAGGCT
GAGCGAGAGGCTTTTGAGCTGCTCCCAGATGATGAACGCCAGTGCATCAAGTGCAAGACCACGTGCTTCT
TGTCAGCCCTGGCCTGCTACGACTGCCCAGATGGCCTTGTATGCCTTTCCCACATCAATGACCTCTGCAA
GTGCTCTAGTAGCCGACAGTACCTCCGGTATCGGTACACCTTGGATGAGCTCCCCACCATGCTGCATAAA
CTGAAGATTCGGGCTGAGTCTTTTGACACCTGGGCCAACAAAGTGCGAGTGGCCTTGGAGGTGGAGGATG
GCCGTAAACGCAGCTTTGAAGAGCTAAGGGCACTGGAGTCTGAGGCTCGTGAGAGGAGGTTTCCTAATAG
TGAGCTGCTTCAGCGACTGAAGAACTGCCTGAGTGAGGTGGAGGCTTGTATTGCTCAAGTCCTGGGGCTG
GTCAGTGGTCAGGTGGCCAGGATGGACACTCCACAGCTGACCTTGACTGAACTCCGGGTCCTTCTTGAGC
AGATGGGCAGCCTGCCCTGTGCCATGCATCAGATTGGGGATGTCAAGGATGTCCTGGAACAGGTGGAGGC
CTATCAAGCTGAGGCTCGTGAGGCTCTGGCCACACTGCCCTCTAGTCCAGGGCTATTGCGGTCCCTGTTG
GAGAGGGGGCAGCAGCTGGGTGTAGAGGTGCCTGAAGCCCATCAGCTTCAGCAGCAGGTGGAGCAGGCGC
AATGGCTAGATGAAGTGAAGCAGGCCCTGGCCCCTTCTGCTCACAGGGGCTCTCTGGTCATCATGCAGGG
GCTTTTGGTTATGGGTGCCAAGATAGCCTCCAGCCCTTCTGTGGACAAGGCCCGGGCTGAGCTGCAAGAA
CTACTGACCATTGCAGAGCGCTGGGAAGAAAAGGCTCATTTCTGCCTGGAGGCCAGGCAGAAGCATCCAC
CAGCCACATTGGAAGCCATAATTCGTGAGACAGAAAACATCCCTGTTCACCTGCCTAACATCCAGGCTCT
CAAAGAAGCTCTGACTAAGGCACAAGCTTGGATTGCTGATGTGGATGAGATCCAAAATGGTGACCACTAC
CCCTGTCTAGATGACTTGGAGGGCCTGGTGGCTGTGGGCCGGGACCTGCCTGTGGGGCTGGAAGAGCTGA
GACAGCTAGAGCTGCAGGTATTGACAGCACATTCCTGGAGAGAGAAGGCCTCCAAGACCTTTCTCAAGAA
GAATTCTTGCTACACACTGCTTGAGGTGCTTTGCCCGTGTGCAGACGCTGGCTCAGACAGCACCAAGCGT
AGCCGGTGGATGGAGAAGGCGCTGGGGTTGTACCAGTGTGACACAGAGCTGCTGGGGCTGTCTGCACAGG
ACCTCAGAGACCCAGGCTCTGTGATTGTGGCCTTCAAGGAAGGGGAACAGAAGGAGAAGGAGGGTATCCT
GCAGCTGCGTCGCACCAACTCAGCCAAGCCCAGTCCACTGGCACCATCCCTCATGGCCTCTTCTCCGACT
TCTATCTGTGTGTGTGGGCAGGTGCCAGCTGGGGTGGGAGTTCTGCAGTGTGACCTGTGTCAGGACTGGT
TCCATGGGCAGTGTGTGTCAGTGCCCCATCTCCTCACCTCTCCAAAGCCCAGTCTCACTTCATCTCCACT
GCTAGCCTGGTGGGAATGGGACACAAAATTCCTGTGTCCACTGTGTATGCGCTCACGACGGCCACGCCTA
GAGACAATCCTAGCCTTGCTGGTTGCCCTGCAGAGGCTGCCCGTGCGGCTGCCTGAGGGTGAGGCCCTTC
AGTGTCTCACAGAGAGGGCCATTGGCTGGCAAGACCGTGCCAGAAAGGCTCTGGCCTCTGAAGATGTGAC
TGCTCTGTTGCGACAGCTGGCTGAGCTTCGCCAACAGCTACAGGCCAAACCCAGACCAGAGGAGGCCTCA
GTCTACACTTCAGCCACTGCCTGTGACCCTATCAGAGAAGGCAGTGGCAACAATATTTCTAAGGTCCAAG
GGCTGCTGGAGAATGGAGACAGTGTGACCAGTCCTGAGAACATGGCTCCAGGAAAGGGCTCTGACCTGGA
GCTACTGTCCTCACTGTTGCCGCAGTTGACTGGCCCTGTGTTGGAGCTGCCTGAGGCAATCCGGGCTCCC
CTGGAGGAGCTCATGATGGAAGGGGACCTGCTTGAGGTGACCCTGGATGAGAACCACAGCATCTGGCAGC
TGCTGCAGGCTGGACAGCCTCCAGACCTGGACAGAATTCGCACACTTCTGGAGCTGGAAAAATTTGAACA
TCAAGGGAGTCGGACAAGGAGCCGGGCTCTGGAGAGGCGACGGCGGCGGCAGAAGGTGGATCAGGGTAGA
AACGTTGAGAATCTTGTTCAACAGGAGCTTCAGTCAAAAAGGGCTCGGAGCTCAGGGATTATGTCTCAGG
TGGGCCGAGAAGAAGAACATTATCAGGAGAAAGCAGACCGTGAAAATATGTTCCTGACACCTTCCACAGA
CCACAGCCCTTTCTTGAAAGGAAACCAAAATAGCTTACAACACAAGGATTCAGGCTCTTCAGCTGCTTGT
CCTTCTTTAATGCCTTTGCTACAACTCTCCTACTCTGATGAGCAACAGTTGTAGTAATGAACTAGTCCGT
AACTTGAAAGTATTTCGATTTCTTGGCTTTATATATCTTGTGGAAAGGACGATTTGAGACTCATATTGGA
TTAATTACGCGTTAAGTCGACAATCAACCTCTGGATTACAAAATTTGTGAAAGATTGACTGGTATTCTTA
ACTATGTTGCTCCTTTTACGCTATGTGGATACGCTGCTTTAATGCCTTTGTATCATGCTATTGCTTCCCG
TATGGCTTTCATTTTCTCCTCCTTGTATAAATCCTGGTTGCTGTCTCTTTATGAGGAGTTGTGGCCCGTT
GTCAGGCAACGTGGCGTGGTGTGCACTGTGTTTGCTGACGCAACCCCCACTGGTTGGGGCATTGCCACCA
CCTGTCAGCTCCTTTCCGGGACTTTCGCTTTCCCCCTCCCTATTGCCACGGCGGAACTCATCGCCGCCTG
CCTTGCCCGCTGCTGGACAGGGGCTCGGCTGTTGGGCACTGACAATTCCGTGGTGTTGTCGGGGAAATCA
TCGTCCTTTCCTTGGCTGCTCGCCTGTGTTGCCACCTGGATTCTGCGCGGGACGTCCTTCTGCTACGTCC
CTTCGGCCCTCAATCCAGCGGACCTTCCTTCCCGCGGCCTGCTGCCGGCTCTGCGGCCTCTTCCGCGTCT
TCGCCTTCGCCCTCAGACGAGTCGGATCTCCCTTTGGGCCGCCTCCCCGCGTCGACTTTAAGACCAATGA
CTTACAAGGCAGCTGTAGATCTTAGCCACTTTTTAAAAGAAAAGGGGGGACTGGAAGGGCTAATTCACTC
CCAACGAAGACAAGATCTGCTTTTTGCTTGTACTGGGTCTCTCTGGTTAGACCAGATCTGAGCCTGGGAG
CTCTCTGGCTAACTAGGGAACCCACTGCTTAAGCCTCAATAAAGCTTGCCTTGAGTGCTTCAAGTAGTGT
GTGCCCGTCTGTTGTGTGACTCTGGTAACTAGAGATCCCTCAGACCCTTTTAGTCAGTGTGGAAAATCTC
TAGCAGTACGTATAGTAGTTCATGTCATCTTATTATTCAGTATTTATAACTTGCAAAGAAATGAATATCA
GAGAGTGAGAGGAACTTGTTTATTGCAGCTTATAATGGTTACAAATAAAGCAATAGCATCACAAATTTCA
CAAATAAAGCATTTTTTTCACTGCATTCTAGTTGTGGTTTGTCCAAACTCATCAATGTATCTTATCATGT
CTGGCTCTAGCTATCCCGCCCCTAACTCCGCCCATCCCGCCCCTAACTCCGCCCAGTTCCGCCCATTCTC
CGCCCCATGGCTGACTAATTTTTTTTATTTATGCAGAGGCCGAGGCCGCCTCGGCCTCTGAGCTATTCCA
GAAGTAGTGAGGAGGCTTTTTTGGAGGCCTAGGGACGTACCCAATTCGCCCTATAGTGAGTCGTATTACG
CGCGCTCACTGGCCGTCGTTTTACAACGTCGTGACTGGGAAAACCCTGGCGTTACCCAACTTAATCGCCT
TGCAGCACATCCCCCTTTCGCCAGCTGGCGTAATAGCGAAGAGGCCCGCACCGATCGCCCTTCCCAACAG
TTGCGCAGCCTGAATGGCGAATGGG
[124 nt withheld, positions 10316-10439]
C
[91 nt withheld, positions 10441-10531]
A
[49 nt withheld, positions 10533-10581]
CCTTTGACGTTGGAGTCCACGTTCTTT
[37 nt withheld, positions 10609-10645]
ACCCTATCTCGGTCTATTCTTTTGATTTATAAGGGATTTTGCCGATTTCGGCCTATTGGTTAAAAAATGA
GCTGATTTAACAAAAATTTAACGCGAATTTTAACAAAATATTAACGCTTACAATTTAGGTGGCACTTTTC
GGGGAAATGTGCGCGGAACCCCTATTTGTTTATTTTTCTAAATACATTCAAATATGTATCCGCTCATGAG
ACAATAACCCTGATAAATGCTTCAATAATATTGAAAAAGGAAGAGTATGAGTATTCAACATTTCCGTGTC
GCCCTTATTCCCTTTTTTGCGGCATTTTGCCTTCCTGTTTTTGCTCACCCAGAAACGCTGGTGAAAGTAA
AAGATGCTGAAGATCAGTTGGGTGCACGAGTGGGTTACATCGAACTGGATCTCAACAGCGGTAAGATCCT
TGAGAGTTTTCGCCCCGAAGAACGTTTTCCAATGATGAGCACTTTTAAAGTTCTGCTATGTGGCGCGGTA
TTATCCCGTATTGACGCCGGGCAAGAGCAACTCGGTCGCCGCATACACTATTCTCAGAATGACTTGGTTG
AGTACTCACCAGTCACAGAAAAGCATCTTACGGATGGCATGACAGTAAGAGAATTATGCAGTGCTGCCAT
AACCATGAGTGATAACACTGCGGCCAACTTACTTCTGACAACGATCGGAGGACCGAAGGAGCTAACCGCT
TTTTTGCACAACATGGGGGATCATGTAACTCGCCTTGATCGTTGGGAACCGGAGCTGAATGAAGCCATAC
CAAACGACGAGCGTGACACCACGATGCCTGTAGCAATGGCAACAACGTTGCGCAAACTATTAACTGGCGA
ACTACTTACTCTAGCTTCCCGGCAACAATTAATAGACTGGATGGAGGCGGATAAAGTTGCAGGACCACTT
CTGCGCTCGGCCCTTCCGGCTGGCTGGTTTATTGCTGATAAATCTGGAGCCGGTGAGCGTGGGTCTCGCG
GTATCATTGCAGCACTGGGGCCAGATGGTAAGCCCTCCCGTATCGTAGTTATCTACACGACGGGGAGTCA
GGCAACTATGGATGAACGAAATAGACAGATCGCTGAGATAGGTGCCTCACTGATTAAGCATTGGTAACTG
TCAGACCAAGTTTACTCATATATACTTTAGATTGATTTAAAACTTCATTTTTAATTTAAAAGGATCTAGG
TGAAGATCCTTTTTGATAATCTCATGACCAAAATCCCTTAACGTGAGTTTTCGTTCCACTGAGCGTCAGA
CCCCGTAGAAAAGATCAAAGGATCTTCTTGAGATCCTTTTTTTCTGCGCGTAATCTGCTGCTTGCAAACA
AAAAAACCACCGCTACCAGCGGTGGTTTGTTTGCCGGATCAAGAGCTACCAACTCTTTTTCCGAAGGTAA
CTGGCTTCAGCAGAGCGCAGATACCAAATACTGTTCTTCTAGTGTAGCCGTAGTTAGGCCACCACTTCAA
GAACTCTGTAGCACCGCCTACATACCTCGCTCTGCTAATCCTGTTACCAGTGGCTGCTGCCAGTGGCGAT
AAGTCGTGTCTTACCGGGTTGGACTCAAGACGATAGTTACCGGATAAGGCGCAGCGGTCGGGCTGAACGG
GGGGTTCGTGCACACAGCCCAGCTTGGAGCGAACGACCTACACCGAACTGAGATACCTACAGCGTGAGCT
ATGAGAAAGCGCCACGCTTCCCGAAGGGAGAAAGGCGGACAGGTATCCGGTAAGCGGCAGGGTCGGAACA
GGAGAGCGCACGAGGGAGCTTCCAGGGGGAAACGCCTGGTATCTTTATAGTCCTGTCGGGTTTCGCCACC
TCTGACTTGAGCGTCGATTTTTGTGATGCTCGTCAGGGGGGCGGAGCCTATGGAAAAACGCCAGCAACGC
GGCCTTTTTACGGTTCCTGGCCTTTTGCTGGCCTTTTGCTCACATGTTCTTTCCTGCGTTATCCCCTGAT
TCTGTGGATAACCGTATTACCGCCTTTGAGTGAGCTGATACCGCTCGCCGCAGCCGAACGACCGAGCGCA
GCGAGTCAGTGAGCGAGGAAGCGGAAGAGCGCCCAATACGCAAACCGCCTCTCCCCGCGCGTTGGCCGAT
TCATTAATGCAGCTGGCACGACAGGTTTCCCGACTGGAAAGCGGGCAGTGAGCGCAACGCAATTAATGTG
AGTTAGCTCACTCATTAGGCACCCCAGGCTTTACACTTTATGCTTCCGGCTCGTATGTTGTGTGGAATTG
TGAGCGGATAACAATTTCACACAGGAAACAGCTATGACCATGATTACGCCAAGCGCGCAATTAACCCTCA
CTAAAGGGAACAAAAGCTGGAGCTGCAAGC
Features (pLannotate 1.2.2; 31 found; start..end, strand, type, name):
      5..231     +  promoter       RSV promoter: Rous sarcoma virus enhancer/promoter
    232..412     +  LTR            5' LTR (truncated): truncated 5' long terminal repeat (LTR) from HIV-1
    459..584     +  misc_feature   HIV-1 Ψ: packaging signal of human immunodeficiency virus type 1
    568..931     +  CDS            HIV-1 gag (fragment): gag protein from human immunodeficiency virus 1; gag
   1077..1310    +  misc_feature   RRE: The Rev response element (RRE) of HIV-1 allows for Rev-dependent mRNA export from the nucleus to the cytoplasm.
   1687..1713    +  CDS            Rev (fragment): human immunodeficiency virus 1 (HIV-1) Rev protein; rev; enhances nuclear export of unspliced and incompletely spliced viral mRNAs
   1720..1743    +  promoter       SV40 promoter (fragment): SV40 early promoter
   1744..1815    +  promoter       SV40 promoter (fragment): SV40 enhancer and early promoter
   1839..1974    +  rep_origin     SV40 ori: SV40 origin of replication
   2020..2616    +  CDS            PuroR (fragment): puromycin N-acetyltransferase; pac from Streptomyces; confers resistance to puromycin
   2665..2782    +  misc_feature   cPPT/CTS: central polypurine tract and central termination sequence of HIV-1
   2847..2913    +  CDS            small t antigen (fragment): SV40 (simian virus 40) small t antigen
   2920..4098    +  promoter       EF-1α promoter: strong constitutive promoter for human elongation factor EF-1α
   4115..8731    +  CDS            KDM5D: KDM5D_HUMAN - Also known as HY, HYA, JARID1D, KIAA0234, SMCY. Experimental evidence at protein level: Swiss-Prot protein existence level 1. Histone demethylase that specifically demethylates 'Lys-4' of histone H3, thereby playing a central role in histone code. Does not demethylate histone H3 'Lys-9', H3 'Lys-27', H3 'Lys-36', H3 'Lys-79' or H4 'Lys-20'. Demethylates trimethylated and dimethylated but not monomethylated H3 'Lys-4'. May play a role in spermatogenesis. Involved in transcriptional repression of diverse metastasis-associated genes; in this function seems to cooperate with ZMYND8.
   8747..8800    +  promoter       U6 promoter (fragment): RNA polymerase III promoter for human U6 snRNA
   8842..9430    +  misc_feature   WPRE: woodchuck hepatitis virus posttranscriptional regulatory element
   9481..9500    +  misc_feature   cPPT/CTS (fragment): central polypurine tract and central termination sequence of HIV-1
   9502..9735    +  LTR            3' LTR (ΔU3): self-inactivating 3' long terminal repeat (LTR) from HIV-1
   9813..9934    +  polyA_signal   SV40 poly(A) signal: SV40 polyadenylation signal
   9974..10109   +  rep_origin     SV40 ori: SV40 origin of replication
  10130..10148   -  promoter       T7 promoter: promoter for bacteriophage T7 RNA polymerase
  10156..10311   +  CDS            lacZα (fragment): LacZα fragment of β-galactosidase; lacZ fragment
  10316..10744   +  rep_origin     f1 ori (sequence partly withheld): f1 bacteriophage origin of replication; arrow indicates direction of (+) strand synthesis
  10797..10901   +  promoter       AmpR promoter: bla
  10902..11762   +  CDS            AmpR: β-lactamase; bla; confers resistance to ampicillin, carbenicillin, and related antibiotics
  11933..12521   +  rep_origin     ori: high-copy-number ColE1/pMB1/pBR322/pUC origin of replication
  12704..12796   +  CDS            lacI (fragment): lac repressor; lacI; The lac repressor binds to the lac operator to inhibit transcription in E. coli. This inhibition can be relieved by adding lactose or isopropyl-β-D-thiogalactopyranoside (IPTG).
  12809..12830   +  protein_bind   CAP binding site: CAP binding activates transcription in the presence of cAMP. E. coli catabolite activator protein
  12845..12875   +  promoter       lac promoter: promoter for the E. coli lac operon
  12879..12901   +  protein_bind   lac operator (fragment): The lac repressor binds to the lac operator to inhibit transcription in E. coli. This inhibition can be relieved by adding lactose or isopropyl-β-D-thiogalactopyranoside (IPTG). lac repressor encoded by lacI
  12944..12962   +  promoter       T3 promoter: promoter for bacteriophage T3 RNA polymerase
