[The description below was written by a language model from this plasmid's Addgene catalogue record and pLannotate feature annotations shown in this document.]
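Description:
TFORF2770 is a third-generation-style, self-inactivating lentiviral expression plasmid built on the pLX_TRC317 backbone. It carries the human KDM5D open reading frame (also known as JARID1D or SMCY) as one member of a barcoded transcription factor ORF collection. In bacteria it is maintained through a high-copy ColE1/pUC-type origin and selected with ampicillin via the bla gene; an f1 origin and remnants of a lac/lacZα cloning region with T7 and T3 promoters are also present in the backbone. The depositor warns that the plasmid can recombine, as is common for LTR-containing vectors.

The viral portion begins with an RSV promoter fused to a truncated HIV-1 5' LTR, which allows Tat-independent production of genomic RNA. This is followed by the Ψ packaging signal with a gag fragment, the RRE for Rev-dependent nuclear export, and a cPPT/CTS element. It ends in a ΔU3 3' LTR, with an SV40 polyadenylation signal downstream. Within the proviral region there are two expression units. An SV40 early promoter drives puromycin N-acetyltransferase for selecting transduced mammalian cells. The strong constitutive EF-1α promoter drives KDM5D, a histone H3 lysine-4 di- and trimethyl demethylase linked to transcriptional repression. A WPRE downstream of the ORF enhances transcript stability and expression.

According to the record, each construct in the collection carries a unique 24-bp barcode. This barcode is not annotated in the feature table, and its position is not stated. The barcodes allow the overexpressed factor to be identified in pooled screens, such as those probing directed differentiation.
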