Addgene plasmid #143613: TFORF2770
Purpose: Lentiviral vector for overexpressing transcription factor ORFs with unique 24-bp barcodes. Barcodes facilitate identification of transcription factors in pooled screens.
Depositing lab: Feng Zhang. Depositing organization: Broad Institute. Publication: A transcription factor atlas of directed differentiation. Joung J, Ma S, Tay T, Geiger-Schuller KR, Kirchgatterer PC, Verdine VK, Guo B, Arias-Garcia MA, Allen WE, Singh A, Kuksenko O, Abudayyeh OO, Gootenberg JS, Fu Z, Macrae RK, Buenrostro JD, Regev A, Zhang F. Cell. 2023 Jan 5;186(1):209-229.e26. doi: 10.1016/j.cell.2022.11.026. PubMed 36608654.
Backbone
  Vector backbone: pLX_TRC317
  Backbone manufacturer: Broad Institute Genetic Perturbation Platform
  Backbone size w/o insert (bp): 8264
  Vector type: Mammalian Expression, Lentiviral
  Selectable markers: Puromycin
Growth in bacteria
  Bacterial resistance: Ampicillin, 100 μg/mL
  Growth temperature: 30°C
  Growth strain: NEB Stable
  Copy number: High Copy
Gene/Insert
  Gene/Insert name: KDM5D
  Species: H. sapiens (human)
  Insert size (bp): 4721
  Entrez Gene: KDM5D (a.k.a. HY, HYA, JARID1D, SMCY)
  Promoter: EF1a
  Cloning method: Unknown
  Sequencing primers: 5′ GGGTGGAGACTGAAGTTAGGCCAG; 3′ CACATAGCGTAAAAGGAGCAACATAG
Terms and licenses: Academic/Nonprofit Terms; Industry Terms: Not Available to Industry
Depositor comments: NM_004653,ENST00000317961 . The transcription factor ORF portion of this plasmid was synthesized by Genewiz. Please test multiple small colonies in case of plasmid recombination. To make this collection available in a timely manner, a portion of this collection was not fully sequenced by Addgene. If an Addgene verified full plasmid sequence is not available, please contact us prior to placing an order to request the full sequence.
How to cite: TFORF2770 was a gift from Feng Zhang (Addgene plasmid # 143613 ; http://n2t.net/addgene:143613 ; RRID:Addgene_143613)
