>Addgene plasmid #143613 | TFORF2770 | depositor partial sequence | sequence record 282969 | Insert
ACCGCCACCATGGAACCGGGGTGTGACGAGTTCCTGCCGCCACCGGAGTGCCCGGTTTTTGAGCCTAGCT
GGGCTGAATTCCAAGACCCGCTTGGCTACATTGCGAAAATAAGGCCCATAGCAGAGAAGTCTGGCATCTG
CAAAATCCGCCCACCCGCGGATTGGCAGCCTCCTTTTGCAGTAGAAGTTGACAATTTCAGATTTACTCCT
CGCGTCCAAAGGCTAAATGAACTGGAGGCCCAAACTAGAGTGAAATTGAACTATTTGGATCAGATTGCAA
AATTCTGGGAAATTCAAGGCTCCTCTTTAAAGATTCCCAATGTGGAGCGGAAGATCTTGGACCTCTACAG
CCTTAGTAAGATTGTGATTGAGGAAGGTGGCTATGAAGCCATCTGCAAGGATCGTCGGTGGGCTCGAGTT
GCCCAGCGTCTCCACTACCCACCAGGCAAAAACATTGGCTCCCTGCTACGATCACATTACGAACGCATTA
TTTACCCCTATGAAATGTTTCAGTCTGGAGCCAACCATGTGCAATGTAACACACACCCGTTTGACAATGA
GGTAAAAGATAAGGAATACAAGCCCCACAGCATCCCCCTTAGACAGTCTGTGCAGCCTTCAAAGTTCAGC
AGCTACAGTCGACGGGCAAAAAGGCTACAGCCTGATCCAGAGCCTACAGAGGAGGACATTGAGAAGCATC
CAGAGCTAAAGAAGTTACAGATATATGGGCCAGGTCCCAAAATGATGGGCTTGGGCCTTATGGCTAAGGA
TAAGGATAAGACTGTGCATAAGAAAGTCACATGCCCCCCAACTGTTACGGTGAAGGATGAGCAAAGTGGA
GGTGGGAACGTGTCATCAACATTGCTCAAGCAGCACTTGAGCCTAGAGCCCTGCACTAAGACAACCATGC
AACTTCGAAAGAATCACAGCAGTGCCCAGTTTATTGACTCATATATTTGCCAAGTATGCTCCCGTGGGGA
TGAAGATGATAAGCTTCTTTTCTGTGATGGCTGTGATGACAATTACCACATCTTCTGCTTGTTACCACCC
CTTCCTGAAATCCCCAGAGGCATCTGGAGGTGCCCAAAATGTATCTTGGCGGAGTGTAAACAGCCTCCTG
AAGCTTTTGGATTTGAACAGGCTACCCAGGAGTACAGTTTGCAGAGTTTTGGTGAAATGGCTGATTCCTT
CAAGTCCGACTACTTCAACATGCCTGTACATATGGTGCCTACAGAACTTGTAGAGAAGGAATTCTGGAGG
CTGGTGAGCAGCATTGAGGAAGACGTGACAGTTGAATATGGAGCTGATATTCATTCCAAAGAATTTGGCA
GTGGCTTTCCTGTCAGCAATAGCAAACAAAACTTATCTCCTGAGGAGAAGGAGTATGCGACCAGTGGTTG
GAACCTGAATGTGATGCCAGTGCTAGATCAGTCTGTTCTCTGTCACATCAATGCAGACATCTCAGGCATG
AAGGTGCCCTGGCTGTACGTGGGCATGGTTTTCTCAGCATTTTGTTGGCATATTGAGGATCACTGGAGTT
ACTCTATTAACTATCTGCATTGGGGTGAGCCGAAGACCTGGTATGGTGTACCCTCCCTGGCAGCAGAGCA
TTTGGAGGAGGTGATGAAGATGCTGACACCTGAGCTGTTTGATAGCCAGCCTGATCTCCTACACCAGCTT
GTCACTCTCATGAATCCCAACACTTTGATGTCCCATGGTGTGCCAGTTGTCCGCACAAACCAGTGTGCAG
GGGAGTTTGTCATCACTTTTCCTCGTGCTTACCACAGTGGTTTTAACCAAGGCTACAATTTTGCTGAAGC
TGTCAACTTTTGTACTGCTGACTGGCTACCTGCTGGACGCCAGTGCATTGAACACTACCGCCGGCTCCGG
CGCTATTGTGTCTTCTCCCACGAGGAGCTCATCTGCAAGATGGCTGCCTTCCCAGAGACGTTGGATCTCA
ATCTAGCAGTAGCTGTGCACAAGGAGATGTTCATTATGGTTCAGGAGGAGCGACGTCTACGAAAGGCCCT
TTTGGAGAAGGGCGTCACGGAGGCTGAGCGAGAGGCTTTTGAGCTGCTCCCAGATGATGAACGCCAGTGC
ATCAAGTGCAAGACCACGTGCTTCTTGTCAGCCCTGGCCTGCTACGACTGCCCAGATGGCCTTGTATGCC
TTTCCCACATCAATGACCTCTGCAAGTGCTCTAGTAGCCGACAGTACCTCCGGTATCGGTACACCTTGGA
TGAGCTCCCCACCATGCTGCATAAACTGAAGATTCGGGCTGAGTCTTTTGACACCTGGGCCAACAAAGTG
CGAGTGGCCTTGGAGGTGGAGGATGGCCGTAAACGCAGCTTTGAAGAGCTAAGGGCACTGGAGTCTGAGG
CTCGTGAGAGGAGGTTTCCTAATAGTGAGCTGCTTCAGCGACTGAAGAACTGCCTGAGTGAGGTGGAGGC
TTGTATTGCTCAAGTCCTGGGGCTGGTCAGTGGTCAGGTGGCCAGGATGGACACTCCACAGCTGACCTTG
ACTGAACTCCGGGTCCTTCTTGAGCAGATGGGCAGCCTGCCCTGTGCCATGCATCAGATTGGGGATGTCA
AGGATGTCCTGGAACAGGTGGAGGCCTATCAAGCTGAGGCTCGTGAGGCTCTGGCCACACTGCCCTCTAG
TCCAGGGCTATTGCGGTCCCTGTTGGAGAGGGGGCAGCAGCTGGGTGTAGAGGTGCCTGAAGCCCATCAG
CTTCAGCAGCAGGTGGAGCAGGCGCAATGGCTAGATGAAGTGAAGCAGGCCCTGGCCCCTTCTGCTCACA
GGGGCTCTCTGGTCATCATGCAGGGGCTTTTGGTTATGGGTGCCAAGATAGCCTCCAGCCCTTCTGTGGA
CAAGGCCCGGGCTGAGCTGCAAGAACTACTGACCATTGCAGAGCGCTGGGAAGAAAAGGCTCATTTCTGC
CTGGAGGCCAGGCAGAAGCATCCACCAGCCACATTGGAAGCCATAATTCGTGAGACAGAAAACATCCCTG
TTCACCTGCCTAACATCCAGGCTCTCAAAGAAGCTCTGACTAAGGCACAAGCTTGGATTGCTGATGTGGA
TGAGATCCAAAATGGTGACCACTACCCCTGTCTAGATGACTTGGAGGGCCTGGTGGCTGTGGGCCGGGAC
CTGCCTGTGGGGCTGGAAGAGCTGAGACAGCTAGAGCTGCAGGTATTGACAGCACATTCCTGGAGAGAGA
AGGCCTCCAAGACCTTTCTCAAGAAGAATTCTTGCTACACACTGCTTGAGGTGCTTTGCCCGTGTGCAGA
CGCTGGCTCAGACAGCACCAAGCGTAGCCGGTGGATGGAGAAGGCGCTGGGGTTGTACCAGTGTGACACA
GAGCTGCTGGGGCTGTCTGCACAGGACCTCAGAGACCCAGGCTCTGTGATTGTGGCCTTCAAGGAAGGGG
AACAGAAGGAGAAGGAGGGTATCCTGCAGCTGCGTCGCACCAACTCAGCCAAGCCCAGTCCACTGGCACC
ATCCCTCATGGCCTCTTCTCCGACTTCTATCTGTGTGTGTGGGCAGGTGCCAGCTGGGGTGGGAGTTCTG
CAGTGTGACCTGTGTCAGGACTGGTTCCATGGGCAGTGTGTGTCAGTGCCCCATCTCCTCACCTCTCCAA
AGCCCAGTCTCACTTCATCTCCACTGCTAGCCTGGTGGGAATGGGACACAAAATTCCTGTGTCCACTGTG
TATGCGCTCACGACGGCCACGCCTAGAGACAATCCTAGCCTTGCTGGTTGCCCTGCAGAGGCTGCCCGTG
CGGCTGCCTGAGGGTGAGGCCCTTCAGTGTCTCACAGAGAGGGCCATTGGCTGGCAAGACCGTGCCAGAA
AGGCTCTGGCCTCTGAAGATGTGACTGCTCTGTTGCGACAGCTGGCTGAGCTTCGCCAACAGCTACAGGC
CAAACCCAGACCAGAGGAGGCCTCAGTCTACACTTCAGCCACTGCCTGTGACCCTATCAGAGAAGGCAGT
GGCAACAATATTTCTAAGGTCCAAGGGCTGCTGGAGAATGGAGACAGTGTGACCAGTCCTGAGAACATGG
CTCCAGGAAAGGGCTCTGACCTGGAGCTACTGTCCTCACTGTTGCCGCAGTTGACTGGCCCTGTGTTGGA
GCTGCCTGAGGCAATCCGGGCTCCCCTGGAGGAGCTCATGATGGAAGGGGACCTGCTTGAGGTGACCCTG
GATGAGAACCACAGCATCTGGCAGCTGCTGCAGGCTGGACAGCCTCCAGACCTGGACAGAATTCGCACAC
TTCTGGAGCTGGAAAAATTTGAACATCAAGGGAGTCGGACAAGGAGCCGGGCTCTGGAGAGGCGACGGCG
GCGGCAGAAGGTGGATCAGGGTAGAAACGTTGAGAATCTTGTTCAACAGGAGCTTCAGTCAAAAAGGGCT
CGGAGCTCAGGGATTATGTCTCAGGTGGGCCGAGAAGAAGAACATTATCAGGAGAAAGCAGACCGTGAAA
ATATGTTCCTGACACCTTCCACAGACCACAGCCCTTTCTTGAAAGGAAACCAAAATAGCTTACAACACAA
GGATTCAGGCTCTTCAGCTGCTTGTCCTTCTTTAATGCCTTTGCTACAACTCTCCTACTCTGATGAGCAA
CAGTTGTAGTAATGAACTAGTCCGTAACTTGAAAGTATTTCGATTTCTTGGCTTTATATATCTTGTGGAA
AGGACGATTTGAGACTCATATTGGATTAATT
