>Addgene plasmid #143613 | TFORF2770 | depositor partial sequence | sequence record 282970 | Barcode
TTTGAGACTCATATTGGATTAATT
